>Addgene plasmid #168488 | pCDNA3_PKA-CαN (E12,14K)-mVenus | addgene full sequence | sequence record 332541 | Addgene NGS Result
CAGTTAGGGTGTGGAAAGTCCCCAGGCTCCCCAGCAGGCAGAAGTATGCAAAGCATGCATCTCAATTAGT
CAGCAACCAGGTGTGGAAAGTCCCCAGGCTCCCCAGCAGGCAGAAGTATGCAAAGCATGCATCTCAATTA
GTCAGCAACCATAGTCCCGCCCCTAACTCCGCCCATCCCGCCCCTAACTCCGCCCAGTTCCGCCCATTCT
CCGCCCCATGGCTGACTAATTTTTTTTATTTATGCAGAGGCCGAGGCCGCCTCTGCCTCTGAGCTATTCC
AGAAGTAGTGAGGAGGCTTTTTTGGAGGCCTAGGCTTTTGCAAAAAGCTCCCGGGAGCTTGTATATCCAT
TTTCGGATCTGATCAAGAGACAGGATGAGGATCGTTTCGCATGATTGAACAAGATGGATTGCACGCAGGT
TCTCCGGCCGCTTGGGTGGAGAGGCTATTCGGCTATGACTGGGCACAACAGACAATCGGCTGCTCTGATG
CCGCCGTGTTCCGGCTGTCAGCGCAGGGGCGCCCGGTTCTTTTTGTCAAGACCGACCTGTCCGGTGCCCT
GAATGAACTGCAGGACGAGGCAGCGCGGCTATCGTGGCTGGCCACGACGGGCGTTCCTTGCGCAGCTGTG
CTCGACGTTGTCACTGAAGCGGGAAGGGACTGGCTGCTATTGGGCGAAGTGCCGGGGCAGGATCTCCTGT
CATCTCACCTTGCTCCTGCCGAGAAAGTATCCATCATGGCTGATGCAATGCGGCGGCTGCATACGCTTGA
TCCGGCTACCTGCCCATTCGACCACCAAGCGAAACATCGCATCGAGCGAGCACGTACTCGGATGGAAGCC
GGTCTTGTCGATCAGGATGATCTGGACGAAGAGCATCAGGGGCTCGCGCCAGCCGAACTGTTCGCCAGGC
TCAAGGCGCGCATGCCCGACGGCGAGGATCTCGTCGTGACCCATGGCGATGCCTGCTTGCCGAATATCAT
GGTGGAAAATGGCCGCTTTTCTGGATTCATCGACTGTGGCCGGCTGGGTGTGGCGGACCGCTATCAGGAC
ATAGCGTTGGCTACCCGTGATATTGCTGAAGAGCTTGGCGGCGAATGGGCTGACCGCTTCCTCGTGCTTT
ACGGTATCGCCGCTCCCGATTCGCAGCGCATCGCCTTCTATCGCCTTCTTGACGAGTTCTTCTGAGCGGG
ACTCTGGGGTTCGAAATGACCGACCAAGCGACGCCCAACCTGCCATCACGAGATTTCGATTCCACCGCCG
CCTTCTATGAAAGGTTGGGCTTCGGAATCGTTTTCCGGGACGCCGGCTGGATGATCCTCCAGCGCGGGGA
TCTCATGCTGGAGTTCTTCGCCCACCCCAACTTGTTTATTGCAGCTTATAATGGTTACAAATAAAGCAAT
AGCATCACAAATTTCACAAATAAAGCATTTTTTTCACTGCATTCTAGTTGTGGTTTGTCCAAACTCATCA
ATGTATCTTATCATGTCTGTATACCGTCGACCTCTAGCTAGAGCTTGGCGTAATCATGGTCATAGCTGTT
TCCTGTGTGAAATTGTTATCCGCTCACAATTCCACACAACATACGAGCCGGAAGCATAAAGTGTAAAGCC
TGGGGTGCCTAATGAGTGAGCTAACTCACATTAATTGCGTTGCGCTCACTGCCCGCTTTCCAGTCGGGAA
ACCTGTCGTGCCAGCTGCATTAATGAATCGGCCAACGCGCGGGGAGAGGCGGTTTGCGTATTGGGCGCTC
TTCCGCTTCCTCGCTCACTGACTCGCTGCGCTCGGTCGTTCGGCTGCGGCGAGCGGTATCAGCTCACTCA
AAGGCGGTAATACGGTTATCCACAGAATCAGGGGATAACGCAGGAAAGAACATGTGAGCAAAAGGCCAGC
AAAAGGCCAGGAACCGTAAAAAGGCCGCGTTGCTGGCGTTTTTCCATAGGCTCCGCCCCCCTGACGAGCA
TCACAAAAATCGACGCTCAAGTCAGAGGTGGCGAAACCCGACAGGACTATAAAGATACCAGGCGTTTCCC
CCTGGAAGCTCCCTCGTGCGCTCTCCTGTTCCGACCCTGCCGCTTACCGGATACCTGTCCGCCTTTCTCC
CTTCGGGAAGCGTGGCGCTTTCTCATAGCTCACGCTGTAGGTATCTCAGTTCGGTGTAGGTCGTTCGCTC
CAAGCTGGGCTGTGTGCACGAACCCCCCGTTCAGCCCGACCGCTGCGCCTTATCCGGTAACTATCGTCTT
GAGTCCAACCCGGTAAGACACGACTTATCGCCACTGGCAGCAGCCACTGGTAACAGGATTAGCAGAGCGA
GGTATGTAGGCGGTGCTACAGAGTTCTTGAAGTGGTGGCCTAACTACGGCTACACTAGAAGAACAGTATT
TGGTATCTGCGCTCTGCTGAAGCCAGTTACCTTCGGAAAAAGAGTTGGTAGCTCTTGATCCGGCAAACAA
ACCACCGCTGGTAGCGGTGGTTTTTTTGTTTGCAAGCAGCAGATTACGCGCAGAAAAAAAGGATCTCAAG
AAGATCCTTTGATCTTTTCTACGGGGTCTGACGCTCAGTGGAACGAAAACTCACGTTAAGGGATTTTGGT
CATGAGATTATCAAAAAGGATCTTCACCTAGATCCTTTTAAATTAAAAATGAAGTTTTAAATCAATCTAA
AGTATATATGAGTAAACTTGGTCTGACAGTTACCAATGCTTAATCAGTGAGGCACCTATCTCAGCGATCT
GTCTATTTCGTTCATCCATAGTTGCCTGACTCCCCGTCGTGTAGATAACTACGATACGGGAGGGCTTACC
ATCTGGCCCCAGTGCTGCAATGATACCGCGAGACCCACGCTCACCGGCTCCAGATTTATCAGCAATAAAC
CAGCCAGCCGGAAGGGCCGAGCGCAGAAGTGGTCCTGCAACTTTATCCGCCTCCATCCAGTCTATTAATT
GTTGCCGGGAAGCTAGAGTAAGTAGTTCGCCAGTTAATAGTTTGCGCAACGTTGTTGCCATTGCTACAGG
CATCGTGGTGTCACGCTCGTCGTTTGGTATGGCTTCATTCAGCTCCGGTTCCCAACGATCAAGGCGAGTT
ACATGATCCCCCATGTTGTGCAAAAAAGCGGTTAGCTCCTTCGGTCCTCCGATCGTTGTCAGAAGTAAGT
TGGCCGCAGTGTTATCACTCATGGTTATGGCAGCACTGCATAATTCTCTTACTGTCATGCCATCCGTAAG
ATGCTTTTCTGTGACTGGTGAGTACTCAACCAAGTCATTCTGAGAATAGTGTATGCGGCGACCGAGTTGC
TCTTGCCCGGCGTCAATACGGGATAATACCGCGCCACATAGCAGAACTTTAAAAGTGCTCATCATTGGAA
AACGTTCTTCGGGGCGAAAACTCTCAAGGATCTTACCGCTGTTGAGATCCAGTTCAATGTAACCCACTCG
TGCACCCAACTGATCTTCAGCATCTTTTACTTTCACCAGCGTTTCTGGGTGAGCAAAAACAGGAAGGCAA
AATGCCGCAAAAAAGGGAATAAGGGCGACACGGAAATGTTGAATACTCATACTCTTCCTTTTTCAATATT
ATTGAAGCATTTATCAGGGTTATTGTCTCATGAGCGGATACATATTTGAATGTATTTAGAAAAATAAACA
AATAGGGGTTCCGCGCACATTTCCCCGAAAAGTGCCACCTGACGTCGACGGATCGGGAGATCTCCCGATC
CCCTATGGTGCACTCTCAGTACAATCTGCTCTGATGCCGCATAGTTAAGCCAGTATCTGCTCCCTGCTTG
TGTGTTGGAGGTCGCTGAGTAGTGCGCGAGCAAAATTTAAGCTACAACAAGGCAAGGCTTGACCGACAAT
TGCATGAAGAATCTGCTTAGGGTTAGGCGTTTTGCGCTGCTTCGCGATGTACGGGCCAGATATACGCGTT
GACATTGATTATTGACTAGTTATTAATAGTAATCAATTACGGGGTCATTAGTTCATAGCCCATATATGGA
GTTCCGCGTTACATAACTTACGGTAAATGGCCCGCCTGGCTGACCGCCCAACGACCCCCGCCCATTGACG
TCAATAATGACGTATGTTCCCATAGTAACGCCAATAGGGACTTTCCATTGACGTCAATGGGTGGAGTATT
TACGGTAAACTGCCCACTTGGCAGTACATCAAGTGTATCATATGCCAAGTACGCCCCCTATTGACGTCAA
TGACGGTAAATGGCCCGCCTGGCATTATGCCCAGTACATGACCTTATGGGACTTTCCTACTTGGCAGTAC
ATCTACGTATTAGTCATCGCTATTACCATGGTGATGCGGTTTTGGCAGTACATCAATGGGCGTGGATAGC
GGTTTGACTCACGGGGATTTCCAAGTCTCCACCCCATTGACGTCAATGGGAGTTTGTTTTGGCACCAAAA
TCAACGGGACTTTCCAAAATGTCGTAACAACTCCGCCCCATTGACGCAAATGGGCGGTAGGCGTGTACGG
TGGGAGGTCTATATAAGCAGAGCTCTCTGGCTAACTAGAGAACCCACTGCTTACTGGCTTATCGAAATTA
ATACGACTCACTATAGGGAGACCCAAGCTTGCGGCCGCTACCATGGGCAACGCCGCCGCCGCCAAGAAGG
GCAGCAAGCAGAAGAGCGTGAAAGAGTTCCTAGCCAAAGCCAAGGAAGATTTCCTGAAAAAATGGGAGAC
CCCTTCTCAGAATACAGCCCAGTTGGATCAGTTTGATAGAATCATCGATTATGATGTTCCTGATTATGCA
AGCTTAATGAGCAAGGGCGAGGAGCTGTTCACCGGGGTGGTGCCCATCCTGGTCGAGCTGGACGGCGACG
TAAACGGCCACAAGTTCAGCGTGTCCGGCGAGGGCGAGGGCGATGCCACCTACGGCAAGCTGACCCTGAA
GCTGATCTGCACCACCGGCAAGCTGCCCGTGCCCTGGCCCACCCTCGTGACCACCCTGGGCTACGGCCTG
CAGTGCTTCGCCCGCTACCCCGACCACATGAAGCAGCACGACTTCTTCAAGTCCGCCATGCCCGAAGGCT
ACGTCCAGGAGCGCACCATCTTCTTCAAGGACGACGGCAACTACAAGACCCGCGCCGAGGTGAAGTTCGA
GGGCGACACCCTGGTGAACCGCATCGAGCTGAAGGGCATCGACTTCAAGGAGGACGGCAACATCCTGGGG
CACAAGCTGGAGTACAACTACAACAGCCACAACGTCTATATCACCGCCGACAAGCAGAAGAACGGCATCA
AGGCCAACTTCAAGATCCGCCACAACATCGAGGACGGCGGCGTGCAGCTCGCCGACCACTACCAGCAGAA
CACCCCCATCGGCGACGGCCCCGTGCTGCTGCCCGACAACCACTACCTGAGCTACCAGTCCAAGCTGAGC
AAAGACCCCAACGAGAAGCGCGATCACATGGTCCTGCTGGAGTTCGTGACCGCCGCCGGGATCACTCTCG
GCATGGACGAGCTGTACAAGTAAGAATTCAAGGCCTCTCGAGCCTCTAGAGGGCCCTATTCTATAGTGTC
ACCTAAATGCTAGAGCTCGCTGATCAGCCTCGACTGTGCCTTCTAGTTGCCAGCCATCTGTTGTTTGCCC
CTCCCCCGTGCCTTCCTTGACCCTGGAAGGTGCCACTCCCACTGTCCTTTCCTAATAAAATGAGGAAATT
GCATCGCATTGTCTGAGTAGGTGTCATTCTATTCTGGGGGGTGGGGTGGGGCAGGACAGCAAGGGGGAGG
ATTGGGAAGACAATAGCAGGCATGCTGGGGATGCGGTGGGCTCTATGGCTTCTGAGGCGGAAAGAACCAG
CTGGGGCTCTAGGGGGTATCCCC
[124 nt withheld, positions 5834-5957]
C
[91 nt withheld, positions 5959-6049]
A
[49 nt withheld, positions 6051-6099]
CCTTTGACGTTGGAGTCCACGTTCTTT
[37 nt withheld, positions 6127-6163]
ACCCTATCTCGGTCTATTCTTTTGATTTATAAGGGATTTTGCCGATTTCGGCCTATTGGTTAAAAAATGA
GCTGATTTAACAAAAATTTAACGCGAATTAATTCTGTGGAATGTGTGT
Features (pLannotate 1.2.2; 22 found; start..end, strand, type, name):
    391..1182    +  CDS            neo: KKA2_KLEPN - Also known as kan, nptII. Experimental evidence at protein level: Swiss-Prot protein existence level 1. Resistance to kanamycin, neomycin, paromomycin, ribostamycin, butirosin and gentamicin B. From Klebsiella pneumoniae.
   1206..1364    +  CDS            ble (fragment): BLE_KLEPN - Experimental evidence at protein level: Swiss-Prot protein existence level 1. Binding protein with a strong affinity to the bleomycin family of antibiotics. Binds to CL990; an antimitotic-antibiotic compound. From Klebsiella pneumoniae.
   1359..1480    +  polyA_signal   SV40 poly(A) signal: SV40 polyadenylation signal
   1553..1569    -  protein_bind   lac operator: The lac repressor binds to the lac operator to inhibit transcription in E. coli. This inhibition can be relieved by adding lactose or isopropyl-β-D-thiogalactopyranoside (IPTG). lac repressor encoded by lacI
   1577..1607    -  promoter       lac promoter: promoter for the E. coli lac operon
   1622..1643    -  protein_bind   CAP binding site: CAP binding activates transcription in the presence of cAMP. E. coli catabolite activator protein
   1656..1748    -  CDS            lacI (fragment): lac repressor; lacI; The lac repressor binds to the lac operator to inhibit transcription in E. coli. This inhibition can be relieved by adding lactose or isopropyl-β-D-thiogalactopyranoside (IPTG).
   1931..2519    -  rep_origin     ori: high-copy-number ColE1/pMB1/pBR322/pUC origin of replication
   2690..3550    -  CDS            AmpR: β-lactamase; bla; confers resistance to ampicillin, carbenicillin, and related antibiotics
   3551..3655    -  promoter       AmpR promoter: bla
   3714..3766    -  misc_feature   bom (fragment): basis of mobility region from pBR322
   3921..4300    +  enhancer       CMV enhancer: human cytomegalovirus immediate early enhancer
   4301..4504    +  promoter       CMV promoter: human cytomegalovirus (CMV) immediate early promoter
   4500..4533    +  LTR            5' LTR (truncated) (fragment): truncated 5' long terminal repeat (LTR) from HIV-1
   4549..4567    +  promoter       T7 promoter: promoter for bacteriophage T7 RNA polymerase
   4593..4733    +  CDS            Prkaca (fragment): KAPCA_MOUSE - Also known as Pkaca. Experimental evidence at protein level: Swiss-Prot protein existence level 1. [Isoform 2]: Phosphorylates and activates ABL1 in sperm flagellum to promote spermatozoa capacitation. From Mus musculus (Mouse).
   4768..5483    +  CDS            mVenus (fragment): Venus YFP with monomerizing A206K mutation (Nagai et al., 2002; Kremers et al., 2006) mammalian codon-optimized
   5520..5538    -  promoter       SP6 promoter: promoter for bacteriophage SP6 RNA polymerase
   5564..5788    +  polyA_signal   bGH poly(A) signal: bovine growth hormone polyadenylation signal
   5792..5813    +  promoter       SV40 promoter (fragment): SV40 enhancer and early promoter
   5834..6262    +  rep_origin     f1 ori (sequence partly withheld): f1 bacteriophage origin of replication; arrow indicates direction of (+) strand synthesis
   6276..324     +  promoter       SV40 promoter (across the origin): SV40 enhancer and early promoter
