[The description below was written by a language model from this plasmid's Addgene catalogue record and pLannotate feature annotations shown in this document.]
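Description:
pCDNA3_PKA-CαN (E12,14K)-mVenus is a mammalian expression plasmid of about 6.3 kb built on the pcDNA3 backbone. It is propagated in E. coli through a high-copy ColE1/pUC-type origin and selected with ampicillin via the β-lactamase gene. An f1 origin is also present, as are leftover lac promoter/operator fragments from the backbone. For selection in mammalian cells, the backbone carries a neomycin phosphotransferase gene driven by the SV40 enhancer/early promoter and terminated by an SV40 polyadenylation signal. The short ble and HIV-1 LTR hits in the automated annotation are small fragments and probably do not represent functional elements.

The expression cassette uses the human CMV immediate-early enhancer and promoter, followed by a T7 promoter, to drive a fusion open reading frame that ends at the bovine growth hormone polyadenylation signal. An SP6 promoter in reverse orientation flanks the insert on the downstream side. The insert encodes the N-terminal 47 residues of the mouse PKA catalytic subunit α (Prkaca), carrying glutamate-to-lysine substitutions at positions 12 and 14. This fragment is fused at its C terminus to mVenus, the yellow fluorescent protein Venus made monomeric by the A206K mutation. It therefore contains only the N-terminal segment of the catalytic subunit, not the rest of the protein.

The associated publication addresses whether myristoylation is sufficient for PKA catalytic subunits to associate with the plasma membrane in neurons. This suggests the construct is used as a fluorescent reporter for imaging how the mutated N-terminal region localises in cells, though the record does not state the specific rationale for the E12,14K charge changes.
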