Addgene plasmid #168488: pCDNA3_PKA-CαN (E12,14K)-mVenus
Purpose: Mammalian expression of the E12,14K mutant of the N-terminal 47 residues of mouse PKA catalytic subunit α C-terminally tagged by monomeric Venus.
Depositing lab: Haining Zhong. Depositing organization: Oregon Health & Science University. Publication: Myristoylation alone is sufficient for PKA catalytic subunits to associate with the plasma membrane to regulate neuronal functions. Xiong WH, Qin M, Zhong H. Proc Natl Acad Sci U S A. 2021 Apr 13;118(15). pii: 2021658118. doi: 10.1073/pnas.2021658118. PubMed 33876760.
Backbone
  Vector backbone: pcDNA3
  Backbone size w/o insert (bp): 5400
  Vector type: Mammalian Expression
Growth in bacteria
  Bacterial resistance: Ampicillin, 100 μg/mL
  Growth temperature: 37°C
  Growth strain: DH5alpha
  Copy number: High Copy
Gene/Insert
  Gene/Insert name: the E12,14K mutant of the N-terminal 47 residues of mouse PKA catalytic subunit α C-terminally tagged by monomeric Venus
Resource information
  A portion of this plasmid was derived from a plasmid made by: G. Stan McKnight, University of Washington
Terms and licenses: Academic/Nonprofit Terms; Industry Terms: Not Available to Industry
How to cite: pCDNA3_PKA-CαN (E12,14K)-mVenus was a gift from Haining Zhong (Addgene plasmid # 168488 ; http://n2t.net/addgene:168488 ; RRID:Addgene_168488)
